Addgene plasmid #216125: Intron-Tagging-mScarlet-Frame1-Parental-Minicircle
Purpose: Parental minicircle containing mScarlet-I flanked by a splice acceptor and splice donor. Used with other intron tagging plasmids for placing the mScarlet tag as a synthetic exon into frame 1 introns of target genes.
Depositing lab: Stefan Kubicek. Depositing organization: CeMM Research Center for Molecular Medicine. Publication: Pooled multicolour tagging for visualizing subcellular protein dynamics. Reicher A, Reinis J, Ciobanu M, Ruzicka P, Malik M, Siklos M, Kartysh V, Tomek T, Koren A, Rendeiro AF, Kubicek S. Nat Cell Biol. 2024 May;26(5):745-756. doi: 10.1038/s41556-024-01407-w. Epub 2024 Apr 19. PubMed 38641660.
Backbone
  Vector backbone: pMC.BESPX
  Vector type: CRISPR
Growth in bacteria
  Bacterial resistance: Kanamycin, 50 μg/mL
  Growth temperature: 37°C
  Growth strain: NEB Stable
  Copy number: Unknown
Gene/Insert
  Gene/Insert name: sgRNA-SA-(GGGGS)x4-mScarlet-I-(GGGGS)x4-SD
  Species: Synthetic
  Cloning method: Gibson Cloning
Terms and licenses: Academic/Nonprofit Terms; Industry Terms: Not Available to Industry
Depositor comments: It is neccesary to remove plasmid backbone with minicircle technology (https://www.systembio.com/products/gene-expression-systems/minicircle-technology)
How to cite: Intron-Tagging-mScarlet-Frame1-Parental-Minicircle was a gift from Stefan Kubicek (Addgene plasmid # 216125 ; http://n2t.net/addgene:216125 ; RRID:Addgene_216125)
