[The description below was written by a language model from this plasmid's Addgene catalogue record and pLannotate feature annotations shown in this document.]
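Description:
Intron-Tagging-mScarlet-Frame1-Parental-Minicircle is a 5.1 kb parental minicircle plasmid built on the pMC.BESPX backbone and catalogued as a CRISPR vector. It serves as the donor component of an intron-tagging system. In bacteria it replicates from a high-copy ColE1/pUC-type origin and is selected with kanamycin through a Tn5-derived NeoR/KanR aminoglycoside phosphotransferase gene. The annotation also picks up backbone remnants with no evident role in the payload, including the pBR322 bom region, fragments of rop, araC and tnpA, and the rrnB T1/T2 terminators.

The synthetic payload sits between a φC31 attB site and a φC31 attP fragment. φC31 integrase recombines these two sites to excise the intervening segment as a small circle free of the origin and resistance marker, and the depositor states that this backbone removal by minicircle technology is necessary before use. The insert is described as an sgRNA element followed by a splice acceptor, a (GGGGS)x4 linker, the monomeric, rapidly maturing red fluorescent protein mScarlet-I, a second (GGGGS)x4 linker and a splice donor. The feature table annotates the mScarlet-I coding sequence and a short chimeric-intron fragment just upstream, which is consistent with the splice acceptor. The sgRNA element, linkers and splice donor are not individually annotated, and short hits to CopGFP and capTEV are probably incidental matches. No promoter for mScarlet-I is recorded, which fits the design: used with the other intron-tagging plasmids, the cassette is placed into a frame 1 intron of a target gene. There it is spliced into the endogenous transcript as a synthetic exon, yielding an internally tagged fusion protein for visualising subcellular localisation.
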