Features (pLannotate 1.2.2; 16 found; start..end, strand, type, name):
      1..589     +  rep_origin     ori: high-copy-number ColE1/pMB1/pBR322/pUC origin of replication
    775..915     -  misc_feature   bom: basis of mobility region from pBR322
   1017..1057    -  CDS            rop (fragment): Rop protein, which maintains plasmids at low copy number; rop
   1179..1469    -  CDS            araC (fragment): L-arabinose regulatory protein; araC
   2254..2271    -  CDS            capTEV™ (fragment): composite tag for in vivo biotinylation, TEV protease cleavage, and 6xHis tagging
   2292..2325    +  protein_bind   attB: minimal attB site for the φC31 integrase (Groth et al., 2000) phage φC31 integrase
   2361..2386    +  CDS            CopGFP (fragment): green fluorescent protein 2 from Pontellina plumata, also known as ppluGFP2 (Shagin et al., 2004)
   2386..2427    +  intron         chimeric intron (fragment): chimera between introns from human β-globin and immunoglobulin heavy chain genes
   2490..3182    +  CDS            mScarlet-I: mScarlet-I is a basic (constitutively fluorescent) red fluorescent protein published in 2016, derived from synthetic construct. It is reported to be a rapidly-maturing monomer with moderate acid sensitivity.
   3304..3343    +  protein_bind   phage φC31 attP (fragment): attachment site of phage φC31 phage φC31 integrase
   3430..4224    -  CDS            NeoR/KanR: aminoglycoside phosphotransferase from Tn5; aph(3')-II (or nptII); confers resistance to neomycin, kanamycin, and G418 (Geneticin®)
   4256..4528    -  CDS            tnpA (fragment): TN5P_ECOLX - Also known as tnp. Experimental evidence at protein level: Swiss-Prot protein existence level 1. Mediates transposition of transposon Tn5 by a 'cut and paste' mechanism. First, the monomeric transposase binds the 19 bp inverted DNA repeats flanking the transposon. Then, dimerization of the DNA- bound transposase creates a synaptic DNA complex. After nicking of the first DNA strand, excision of the transposon proceeds through a series of intermediates. The transposase then mediates the insertion of the transposon at a new site by strand transfer. The activity of the wild- type tran
   4639..4754    +  ncRNA          5S rRNA: Accession: RF00001 - 5S ribosomal RNA
   4758..4844    +  terminator     rrnB T1 terminator: Escherichia coli rrnB; transcription terminator T1 from the E. coli rrnB gene
   4936..4963    +  terminator     rrnB T2 terminator: transcription terminator T2 from the E. coli rrnB gene
   4982..5026    +  promoter       AmpR promoter (fragment): bla
>Addgene plasmid #216125 | Intron-Tagging-mScarlet-Frame1-Parental-Minicircle | addgene full sequence | sequence record 428733 | Addgene NGS Result
TTGAGATCCTTTTTTTCTGCGCGTAATCTGCTGCTTGCAAACAAAAAAACCACCGCTACCAGCGGTGGTT
TGTTTGCCGGATCAAGAGCTACCAACTCTTTTTCCGAAGGTAACTGGCTTCAGCAGAGCGCAGATACCAA
ATACTGTCCTTCTAGTGTAGCCGTAGTTAGGCCACCACTTCAAGAACTCTGTAGCACCGCCTACATACCT
CGCTCTGCTAATCCTGTTACCAGTGGCTGCTGCCAGTGGCGATAAGTCGTGTCTTACCGGGTTGGACTCA
AGACGATAGTTACCGGATAAGGCGCAGCGGTCGGGCTGAACGGGGGGTTCGTGCACACAGCCCAGCTTGG
AGCGAACGACCTACACCGAACTGAGATACCTACAGCGTGAGCTATGAGAAAGCGCCACGCTTCCCGAAGG
GAGAAAGGCGGACAGGTATCCGGTAAGCGGCAGGGTCGGAACAGGAGAGCGCACGAGGGAGCTTCCAGGG
GGAAACGCCTGGTATCTTTATAGTCCTGTCGGGTTTCGCCACCTCTGACTTGAGCGTCGATTTTTGTGAT
GCTCGTCAGGGGGGCGGAGCCTATGGAAAAACGCCAGCAACGCGGCCTTTTTACGGTTCCTGGCCTTTTG
CTGGCCTTTTGCTCACATGTTCTTTCCTGCGTTATCCCCTGATTCTGTGGATAACCGTATTACCGCCTTT
GAGTGAGCTGATACCGCTCGCCGCAGCCGAACGACCGAGCGCAGCGAGTCAGTGAGCGAGGAAGCGGAAG
AGCGCCTGATGCGGTATTTTCTCCTTACGCATCTGTGCGGTATTTCACACCGCATATGGTGCACTCTCAG
TACAATCTGCTCTGATGCCGCATAGTTAAGCCAGTATACACTCCGCTATCGCTACGTGACTGGGTCATGG
CTGCGCCCCGACACCCGCCAACACCCGCTGACGCGCCCTGACGGGCTTGTCTGCTCCCGGCATCCGCTTA
CAGACAAGCTGTGACCGTCTCCGGGAGCTGCATGTGTCAGAGGTTTTCACCGTCATCACCGAAACGCGCG
AGGCAGCAGATCAATTCGCGCGCGAAGGCGAAGCGGCATGCATAATGTGCCTGTCAAATGGACGAAGCAG
GGATTCTGCAAACCCTATGCTACTCCGTCAAGCCGTCAATTGTCTGATTCGTTACCAATTATGACAACTT
GACGGCTACATCATTCACTTTTTCTTCACAACCGGCACGGAACTCGCTCGGGCTGGCCCCGGTGCATTTT
TTAAATACCCGCGAGAAATAGAGTTGATCGTCAAAACCAACATTGCGACCGACGGTGGCGATAGGCATCC
GGGTGGTGCTCAAAAGCAGCTTCGCCTGGCTGATACGTTGGTCCTCGCGCCAGCTTAAGACGCTAATCCC
TAACTGCTGGCGGAAAAGATGTGACAGACGCGACGGCGACAAGCAAACATGCTGTGCGACGCTGGCGATT
CTTCTCTCATCCGCCAAAACAGCCAAGCTGGAGACCGTTTGACATTACCCTGTTATCCCTAGATACATTA
CCCTGTTATCCCAGATGACATACCCTGTTATCCCTAGATGACATTACCCTGTTATCCCAGATGACATTAC
CCTGTTATCCCTAGATACATTACCCTGTTATCCCAGATGACATACCCTGTTATCCCTAGATGACATTACC
CTGTTATCCCAGATGACATTACCCTGTTATCCCTAGATACATTACCCTGTTATCCCAGATGACATACCCT
GTTATCCCTAGATGACATTACCCTGTTATCCCAGATGACATTACCCTGTTATCCCTAGATACATTACCCT
GTTATCCCAGATGACATACCCTGTTATCCCTAGATGACATTACCCTGTTATCCCAGATGACATTACCCTG
TTATCCCTAGATACATTACCCTGTTATCCCAGATGACATACCCTGTTATCCCTAGATGACATTACCCTGT
TATCCCAGATGACATTACCCTGTTATCCCTAGATACATTACCCTGTTATCCCAGATGACATACCCTGTTA
TCCCTAGATGACATTACCCTGTTATCCCAGATGACATTACCCTGTTATCCCTAGATACATTACCCTGTTA
TCCCAGATGACATACCCTGTTATCCCTAGATGACATTACCCTGTTATCCCAGATGACATTACCCTGTTAT
CCCTAGATACATTACCCTGTTATCCCAGATGACATACCCTGTTATCCCTAGATGACATTACCCTGTTATC
CCAGATAAACTCAATGATGATGATGATGATGGTCGAGACTCAGCGGCCGCGGTGCCAGGGCGTGCCCTTG
GGCTCCCCGGGCGCGACTAGTGAATTCAGATCTGATCCTGCGTTATCCCCTGGAGATCGAGTGCCGCATC
ACCGGCTATTGGTCTTACTGACATCCACTTTGCCTTTCTCTCCACAGGGGGTGGCGGTGGCTCGGGCGGT
GGTGGGTCCGGTGGCGGCGGATCTGGCGGTGGTGGATCCGTGAGCAAGGGCGAGGCAGTGATCAAGGAGT
TCATGCGGTTCAAGGTGCACATGGAGGGCTCCATGAACGGCCACGAGTTCGAGATCGAGGGCGAGGGCGA
GGGCCGCCCCTACGAGGGCACCCAGACCGCCAAGCTGAAGGTGACCAAGGGTGGCCCCCTGCCCTTCTCC
TGGGACATCCTGTCCCCTCAGTTCATGTACGGCTCCAGGGCCTTCATCAAGCACCCCGCCGACATCCCCG
ACTACTATAAGCAGTCCTTCCCCGAGGGCTTCAAGTGGGAGCGCGTGATGAACTTCGAGGACGGCGGCGC
CGTGACCGTGACCCAGGACACCTCCCTGGAGGACGGCACCCTGATCTACAAGGTGAAGCTCCGCGGCACC
AACTTCCCTCCTGACGGCCCCGTAATGCAGAAGAAGACAATGGGCTGGGAAGCGTCCACCGAGCGGTTGT
ACCCCGAGGACGGCGTGCTGAAGGGCGACATTAAGATGGCCCTGCGCCTGAAGGACGGCGGCCGCTACCT
GGCGGACTTCAAGACCACCTACAAGGCCAAGAAGCCCGTGCAGATGCCCGGCGCCTACAACGTCGACCGC
AAGTTGGACATCACCTCCCACAACGAGGACTACACCGTGGTGGAACAGTACGAACGCTCCGAGGGCCGCC
ACTCCACCGGCGGCATGGACGAGCTGTACAAGGGCGGCGGTGGATCCGGTGGCGGCGGATCTGGCGGTGG
AGGTTCGGGTGGCGGTGGGTCGGGCGGAGGTAAGTATCAATTAGAAGACGAATTCCATCTCTAGAGTCGA
CCCATGGGGGCCCGCCCCAACTGGGGTAACCTTTGAGTTCTCTCAGTTGGGGGTAATCAGCATCATGATG
TGGTACCACATCATGATGCTGATTATAAGAATGCGGCCGCCACACTCTAGTGGATCTCGAGTTAATAATT
CAGAAGAACTCGTCAAGAAGGCGATAGAAGGCGATGCGCTGCGAATCGGGAGCGGCGATACCGTAAAGCA
CGAGGAAGCGGTCAGCCCATTCGCCGCCAAGCTCTTCAGCAATATCACGGGTAGCCAACGCTATGTCCTG
ATAGCGGTCCGCCACACCCAGCCGGCCACAGTCGATGAATCCAGAAAAGCGGCCATTTTCCACCATGATA
TTCGGCAAGCAGGCATCGCCATGGGTCACGACGAGATCCTCGCCGTCGGGCATGCTCGCCTTGAGCCTGG
CGAACAGTTCGGCTGGCGCGAGCCCCTGATGCTCTTCGTCCAGATCATCCTGATCGACAAGACCGGCTTC
CATCCGAGTACGTGCTCGCTCGATGCGATGTTTCGCTTGGTGGTCGAATGGGCAGGTAGCCGGATCAAGC
GTATGCAGCCGCCGCATTGCATCAGCCATGATGGATACTTTCTCGGCAGGAGCAAGGTGAGATGACAGGA
GATCCTGCCCCGGCACTTCGCCCAATAGCAGCCAGTCCCTTCCCGCTTCAGTGACAACGTCGAGCACAGC
TGCGCAAGGAACGCCCGTCGTGGCCAGCCACGATAGCCGCGCTGCCTCGTCTTGCAGTTCATTCAGGGCA
CCGGACAGGTCGGTCTTGACAAAAAGAACCGGGCGCCCCTGCGCTGACAGCCGGAACACGGCGGCATCAG
AGCAGCCGATTGTCTGTTGTGCCCAGTCATAGCCGAATAGCCTCTCCACCCAAGCGGCCGGAGAACCTGC
GTGCAATCCATCTTGTTCAATCATGCGAAACGATCCTCATCCTGTCTCTTGATCAGAGCTTGATCCCCTG
CGCCATCAGATCCTTGGCGGCAAGAAAGCCATCCAGTTTACTTTGCAGGGCTTCCCAACCTTACCAGAGG
GCGCCCCAGCTGGCAATTCCGGTTCGCTTGCTGTCCATAAAACCGCCCAGTCTAGCTATCGCCATGTAAG
CCCACTGCAAGCTACCTGCTTTCTCTTTGCGCTTGCGTTTTCCCTTGTCCAGATAGCCCAGTAGCTGACA
TTCATCCGGGGTCAGCACCGTTTCTGCGGACTGGCTTTCTACGCGCTCGAGGGGGGGCCAAACGGTCTCC
AGCTTGGCTGTTTTGGCGGATGAGAGAAGATTTTCAGCCTGATACAGATTAAATCAGAACGCAGAAGCGG
TCTGATAAAACAGAATTTGCCTGGCGGCAGTAGCGCGGTGGTCCCACCTGACCCCATGCCGAACTCAGAA
GTGAAACGCCGTAGCGCCGATGGTAGTGTGGGGTCTCCCCATGCGAGAGTAGGGAACTGCCAGGCATCAA
ATAAAACGAAAGGCTCAGTCGAAAGACTGGGCCTTTCGTTTTATCTGTTGTTTGTCGGTGAACGCTCTCC
TGAGTAGGACAAATCCGCCGGGAGCGGATTTGAACGTTGCGAAGCAACGGCCCGGAGGGTGGCGGGCAGG
ACGCCCGCCATAAACTGCCAGGCATCAAATTAAGCAGAAGGCCATCCTGACGGATGGCCTTTTTGCGTTT
CTACAAACTCTTTTGTTTATTTTTCTAAATACATTCAAATATGTATCCGCTCATGACCAAAATCCCTTAA
CGTGAGTTTTCGTTCCACTGAGCGTCAGACCCCGTAGAAAAGATCAAAGGATCTTC
